>Addgene plasmid #231091 | minCMV-1xmNG-dMCP | addgene full sequence | sequence record 458492 | Addgene NGS Result
TTCGCGATGTACGGGCCAGATATACGCGTTGGTAGGCGTGTACGGTGGGAGGCCTATATAAGCAGAGCTA
AGCTTGCCACCATGGTGAGCAAGGGCGAGGAGGATAACATGGCCTCTCTCCCAGCGACACATGAGTTACA
CATCTTTGGCTCCATCAACGGTGTGGACTTTGACATGGTGGGTCAGGGCACCGGCAATCCAAATGATGGT
TATGAGGAGTTAAACCTGAAGTCCACCAAGGGTGACCTCCAGTTCTCCCCCTGGATTCTGGTCCCTCATA
TCGGGTATGGCTTCCATCAGTACCTGCCCTACCCTGACGGGATGTCGCCTTTCCAGGCCGCCATGGTAGA
TGGCTCCGGATACCAAGTCCATCGCACAATGCAGTTTGAAGATGGTGCCTCCCTTACTGTTAACTACCGC
TACACCTACGAGGGAAGCCACATCAAAGGAGAGGCCCAGGTGAAGGGGACTGGTTTCCCTGCTGACGGTC
CTGTGATGACCAACTCGCTGACCGCTGCGGACTGGTGCAGGTCGAAGAAGACTTACCCCAACGACAAAAC
CATCATCAGTACCTTTAAGTGGAGTTACACCACTGGAAATGGCAAGCGCTACCGGAGCACTGCGCGGACC
ACCTACACCTTTGCCAAGCCAATGGCGGCTAACTATCTGAAGAACCAGCCGATGTACGTGTTCCGTAAGA
CGGAGCTCAAGCACTCCAAGACCGAGCTCAACTTCAAGGAGTGGCAAAAGGCCTTTACCGATGTGATGGG
CATGGACGAGCTGTACAAGGGCGGGAGTTACCCCTACGACGTGCCCGACTACGCCGGTACCGGCGGGAGT
GGCGGTAGTGCCCAAAACAGGAAATACACCATCAAAGTGGAGGTGCCAAAGGGTGCCTGGCGGAGCTACC
TGAACATGGAGCTGACTATTCCAATCTTCGCTACTAATTCCGATTGCGAACTGATAGTAAAAGCGATGCA
AGGTTTGCTGAAAGACGGCAACCCAATTCCCAGCGCAATCGCCGCCAATAGCGGCATCTACGCTAATTTC
ACACAGTTCGTGCTGGTCGACAACGGCGGCACCGGCGACGTTACGGTGGCCCCCTCAAACTTTGCCAACG
GGATTGCCGAGTGGATAAGCAGCAATAGCAGGTCCCAGGCCTACAAGGTTACCTGTAGCGTAAGGCAGAG
CAGCGCCCAGAACCGAAAGTACACGATTAAGGTGGAAGTCCCCAAAGGCGCATGGAGGAGCTATCTTAAT
ATGGAACTGACCATCCCCATATTCGCGACAAACAGCGACTGTGAGCTGATCGTGAAGGCTATGCAGGGCC
TCCTCAAGGATGGGAACCCGATCCCGTCTGCCATCGCTGCTAACTCCGGCATTTATGCAAACTTCACTCA
ATTTGTTCTGGTGGACAATGGTGGGACCGGGGATGTTACCGTGGCTCCCAGCAATTTTGCTAACGGTATC
GCAGAATGGATCAGTAGTAACAGCAGGAGCCAAGCCTATAAAGTGACGTGCAGCGTACGGCAGAGGAGAA
GAGGCTAATCTAGAGGGCCCGTTTAAACCCGCTGATCAGCCTCGACTGTGCCTTCTAGTTGCCAGCCATC
TGTTGTTTGCCCCTCCCCCGTGCCTTCCTTGACCCTGGAAGGTGCCACTCCCACTGTCCTTTCCTAATAA
AATGAGGAAATTGCATCGCATTGTCTGAGTAGGTGTCATTCTATTCTGGGGGGTGGGGTGGGGCAGGACA
GCAAGGGGGAGGATTGGGAAGACAATAGCAGGCATGCTGGGGATGCGGTGGGCTCTATGGCTTCTGAGGC
GGAAAGAACCAGCTGGGGCTCTAGGGGGTATCCCC
[124 nt withheld, positions 1856-1979]
C
[91 nt withheld, positions 1981-2071]
A
[49 nt withheld, positions 2073-2121]
CCTTTGACGTTGGAGTCCACGTTCTTT
[37 nt withheld, positions 2149-2185]
ACCCTATCTCGGTCTATTCTTTTGATTTATAAGGGATTTTGCCGATTTCGGCCTATTGGTTAAAAAATGA
GCTGATTTAACAAAAATTTAACGCGAATTAATTCTGTGGAATGTGTGTCAGTTAGGGTGTGGAAAGTCCC
CAGGCTCCCCAGCAGGCAGAAGTATGCAAAGCATGCATCTCAATTAGTCAGCAACCAGGTGTGGAAAGTC
CCCAGGCTCCCCAGCAGGCAGAAGTATGCAAAGCATGCATCTCAATTAGTCAGCAACCATAGTCCCGCCC
CTAACTCCGCCCATCCCGCCCCTAACTCCGCCCAGTTCCGCCCATTCTCCGCCCCATGGCTGACTAATTT
TTTTTATTTATGCAGAGGCCGAGGCCGCCTCTGCCTCTGAGCTATTCCAGAAGTAGTGAGGAGGCTTTTT
TGGAGGCCTAGGCTTTTGCAAAAAGCTCCCGGGAGCTTGTATATCCATTTTCGGATCTGATCAGCACGTG
ATGAAAAAGCCTGAACTCACCGCGACGTCTGTCGAGAAGTTTCTGATCGAAAAGTTCGACAGCGTCTCCG
ACCTGATGCAGCTCTCGGAGGGCGAAGAATCTCGTGCTTTCAGCTTCGATGTAGGAGGGCGTGGATATGT
CCTGCGGGTAAATAGCTGCGCCGATGGTTTCTACAAAGATCGTTATGTTTATCGGCACTTTGCATCGGCC
GCGCTCCCGATTCCGGAAGTGCTTGACATTGGGGAATTCAGCGAGAGCCTGACCTATTGCATCTCCCGCC
GTGCACAGGGTGTCACGTTGCAAGACCTGCCTGAAACCGAACTGCCCGCTGTTCTGCAGCCGGTCGCGGA
GGCCATGGATGCGATCGCTGCGGCCGATCTTAGCCAGACGAGCGGGTTCGGCCCATTCGGACCGCAAGGA
ATCGGTCAATACACTACATGGCGTGATTTCATATGCGCGATTGCTGATCCCCATGTGTATCACTGGCAAA
CTGTGATGGACGACACCGTCAGTGCGTCCGTCGCGCAGGCTCTCGATGAGCTGATGCTTTGGGCCGAGGA
CTGCCCCGAAGTCCGGCACCTCGTGCACGCGGATTTCGGCTCCAACAATGTCCTGACGGACAATGGCCGC
ATAACAGCGGTCATTGACTGGAGCGAGGCGATGTTCGGGGATTCCCAATACGAGGTCGCCAACATCTTCT
TCTGGAGGCCGTGGTTGGCTTGTATGGAGCAGCAGACGCGCTACTTCGAGCGGAGGCATCCGGAGCTTGC
AGGATCGCCGCGGCTCCGGGCGTATATGCTCCGCATTGGTCTTGACCAACTCTATCAGAGCTTGGTTGAC
GGCAATTTCGATGATGCAGCTTGGGCGCAGGGTCGATGCGACGCAATCGTCCGATCCGGAGCCGGGACTG
TCGGGCGTACACAAATCGCCCGCAGAAGCGCGGCCGTCTGGACCGATGGCTGTGTAGAAGTACTCGCCGA
TAGTGGAAACCGACGCCCCAGCACTCGTCCGAGGGCAAAGGAATAGCACGTGCTACGAGATTTCGATTCC
ACCGCCGCCTTCTATGAAAGGTTGGGCTTCGGAATCGTTTTCCGGGACGCCGGCTGGATGATCCTCCAGC
GCGGGGATCTCATGCTGGAGTTCTTCGCCCACCCCAACTTGTTTATTGCAGCTTATAATGGTTACAAATA
AAGCAATAGCATCACAAATTTCACAAATAAAGCATTTTTTTCACTGCATTCTAGTTGTGGTTTGTCCAAA
CTCATCAATGTATCTTATCATGTCTGTATACCGTCGACCTCTAGCTAGAGCTTGGCGTAATCATGGTCAT
AGCTGTTTCCTGTGTGAAATTGTTATCCGCTCACAATTCCACACAACATACGAGCCGGAAGCATAAAGTG
TAAAGCCTGGGGTGCCTAATGAGTGAGCTAACTCACATTAATTGCGTTGCGCTCACTGCCCGCTTTCCAG
TCGGGAAACCTGTCGTGCCAGCTGCATTAATGAATCGGCCAACGCGCGGGGAGAGGCGGTTTGCGTATTG
GGCGCTCTTCCGCTTCCTCGCTCACTGACTCGCTGCGCTCGGTCGTTCGGCTGCGGCGAGCGGTATCAGC
TCACTCAAAGGCGGTAATACGGTTATCCACAGAATCAGGGGATAACGCAGGAAAGAACATGTGAGCAAAA
GGCCAGCAAAAGGCCAGGAACCGTAAAAAGGCCGCGTTGCTGGCGTTTTTCCATAGGCTCCGCCCCCCTG
ACGAGCATCACAAAAATCGACGCTCAAGTCAGAGGTGGCGAAACCCGACAGGACTATAAAGATACCAGGC
GTTTCCCCCTGGAAGCTCCCTCGTGCGCTCTCCTGTTCCGACCCTGCCGCTTACCGGATACCTGTCCGCC
TTTCTCCCTTCGGGAAGCGTGGCGCTTTCTCATAGCTCACGCTGTAGGTATCTCAGTTCGGTGTAGGTCG
TTCGCTCCAAGCTGGGCTGTGTGCACGAACCCCCCGTTCAGCCCGACCGCTGCGCCTTATCCGGTAACTA
TCGTCTTGAGTCCAACCCGGTAAGACACGACTTATCGCCACTGGCAGCAGCCACTGGTAACAGGATTAGC
AGAGCGAGGTATGTAGGCGGTGCTACAGAGTTCTTGAAGTGGTGGCCTAACTACGGCTACACTAGAAGAA
CAGTATTTGGTATCTGCGCTCTGCTGAAGCCAGTTACCTTCGGAAAAAGAGTTGGTAGCTCTTGATCCGG
CAAACAAACCACCGCTGGTAGCGGTGGTTTTTTTGTTTGCAAGCAGCAGATTACGCGCAGAAAAAAAGGA
TCTCAAGAAGATCCTTTGATCTTTTCTACGGGGTCTGACGCTCAGTGGAACGAAAACTCACGTTAAGGGA
TTTTGGTCATGAGATTATCAAAAAGGATCTTCACCTAGATCCTTTTAAATTAAAAATGAAGTTTTAAATC
AATCTAAAGTATATATGAGTAAACTTGGTCTGACAGTTACCAATGCTTAATCAGTGAGGCACCTATCTCA
GCGATCTGTCTATTTCGTTCATCCATAGTTGCCTGACTCCCCGTCGTGTAGATAACTACGATACGGGAGG
GCTTACCATCTGGCCCCAGTGCTGCAATGATACCGCGAGACCCACGCTCACCGGCTCCAGATTTATCAGC
AATAAACCAGCCAGCCGGAAGGGCCGAGCGCAGAAGTGGTCCTGCAACTTTATCCGCCTCCATCCAGTCT
ATTAATTGTTGCCGGGAAGCTAGAGTAAGTAGTTCGCCAGTTAATAGTTTGCGCAACGTTGTTGCCATTG
CTACAGGCATCGTGGTGTCACGCTCGTCGTTTGGTATGGCTTCATTCAGCTCCGGTTCCCAACGATCAAG
GCGAGTTACATGATCCCCCATGTTGTGCAAAAAAGCGGTTAGCTCCTTCGGTCCTCCGATCGTTGTCAGA
AGTAAGTTGGCCGCAGTGTTATCACTCATGGTTATGGCAGCACTGCATAATTCTCTTACTGTCATGCCAT
CCGTAAGATGCTTTTCTGTGACTGGTGAGTACTCAACCAAGTCATTCTGAGAATAGTGTATGCGGCGACC
GAGTTGCTCTTGCCCGGCGTCAATACGGGATAATACCGCGCCACATAGCAGAACTTTAAAAGTGCTCATC
ATTGGAAAACGTTCTTCGGGGCGAAAACTCTCAAGGATCTTACCGCTGTTGAGATCCAGTTCGATGTAAC
CCACTCGTGCACCCAACTGATCTTCAGCATCTTTTACTTTCACCAGCGTTTCTGGGTGAGCAAAAACAGG
AAGGCAAAATGCCGCAAAAAAGGGAATAAGGGCGACACGGAAATGTTGAATACTCATACTCTTCCTTTTT
CAATATTATTGAAGCATTTATCAGGGTTATTGTCTCATGAGCGGATACATATTTGAATGTATTTAGAAAA
ATAAACAAATAGGGGTTCCGCGCACATTTCCCCGAAAAGTGCCACCTGACGTCGACGGATCGGGAGATCT
CCCGATCCCCTATGGTGCACTCTCAGTACAATCTGCTCTGATGCCGCATAGTTAAGCCAGTATCTGCTCC
CTGCTTGTGTGTTGGAGGTCGCTGAGTAGTGCGCGAGCAAAATTTAAGCTACAACAAGGCAAGGCTTGAC
CGACAATTGCATGAAGAATCTGCTTAGGGTTAGGCGTTTTGCGCTGC
Features (pLannotate 1.2.2; 19 found; start..end, strand, type, name):
     31..69      +  promoter       minimal CMV promoter: human cytomegalovirus (CMV) immediate early promoter
     82..789     +  CDS            mNeonGreen: mNeonGreen is a basic (constitutively fluorescent) green/yellow fluorescent protein published in 2013, derived from Branchiostoma lanceolatum. It is reported to be a very rapidly-maturing monomer with moderate acid sensitivity.
    862..887     +  CDS            MS2-N55K (fragment): bacteriophage MS2 coat protein binds with high affinity to a specific stem-loop structure in the viral RNA (Lim et al., 1994)
   1042..1386    +  CDS            CAPSD_BPMS2 (fragment): Experimental evidence at protein level: Swiss-Prot protein existence level 1. Acts as a translational repressor of viral replicase synthesis late in infection. This latter function is the result of capsid protein interaction with an RNA hairpin which contains the replicase ribosome-binding site. From Escherichia phage MS2 (Bacteriophage MS2).
   1586..1810    +  polyA_signal   bGH poly(A) signal: bovine growth hormone polyadenylation signal
   1814..1835    +  promoter       SV40 promoter (fragment): SV40 enhancer and early promoter
   1856..2284    +  rep_origin     f1 ori (sequence partly withheld): f1 bacteriophage origin of replication; arrow indicates direction of (+) strand synthesis
   2298..2627    +  promoter       SV40 promoter: SV40 enhancer and early promoter
   2676..3701    +  CDS            HygR: aminoglycoside phosphotransferase from E. coli; aph(4)-Ia; confers resistance to hygromycin
   3711..3836    +  CDS            ble (fragment): BLE_KLEPN - Experimental evidence at protein level: Swiss-Prot protein existence level 1. Binding protein with a strong affinity to the bleomycin family of antibiotics. Binds to CL990; an antimitotic-antibiotic compound. From Klebsiella pneumoniae.
   3831..3952    +  polyA_signal   SV40 poly(A) signal: SV40 polyadenylation signal
   4025..4041    -  protein_bind   lac operator: The lac repressor binds to the lac operator to inhibit transcription in E. coli. This inhibition can be relieved by adding lactose or isopropyl-β-D-thiogalactopyranoside (IPTG). lac repressor encoded by lacI
   4049..4079    -  promoter       lac promoter: promoter for the E. coli lac operon
   4094..4115    -  protein_bind   CAP binding site: CAP binding activates transcription in the presence of cAMP. E. coli catabolite activator protein
   4128..4220    -  CDS            lacI (fragment): lac repressor; lacI; The lac repressor binds to the lac operator to inhibit transcription in E. coli. This inhibition can be relieved by adding lactose or isopropyl-β-D-thiogalactopyranoside (IPTG).
   4403..4991    -  rep_origin     ori: high-copy-number ColE1/pMB1/pBR322/pUC origin of replication
   5162..6022    -  CDS            AmpR: β-lactamase; bla; confers resistance to ampicillin, carbenicillin, and related antibiotics
   6023..6127    -  promoter       AmpR promoter: bla
   6186..6238    -  misc_feature   bom (fragment): basis of mobility region from pBR322
