[The description below was written by a language model from this plasmid's Addgene catalogue record and pLannotate feature annotations shown in this document.]
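Description:
minCMV-1xmNG-dMCP is a 6,362 bp mammalian expression plasmid built on a custom backbone. It encodes one copy of the green/yellow fluorescent protein mNeonGreen fused to dMCP, a variant of the bacteriophage MS2 coat protein. Transcription is driven by a minimal CMV promoter, the core of the human cytomegalovirus immediate early promoter. The record describes it as a deliberately weak promoter, so the fusion protein should be produced at low levels. The mNeonGreen reading frame sits directly downstream of the promoter. It is followed by two regions annotated as MS2 coat protein fragments, one a short match to the N55K variant and the other a longer match to the capsid protein. A bovine growth hormone polyadenylation signal terminates the unit. The exact nature of the "d" modification in dMCP is not stated in the record. The fragmented annotation and the associated publication title on RNA-stabilized coat proteins suggest an engineered coat protein rather than the wild-type sequence.

In bacteria the plasmid is maintained through a high-copy ColE1/pUC-type origin and selected with ampicillin via the β-lactamase gene. An f1 origin and remnants of lac regulatory elements are also present. For mammalian cells, an SV40 enhancer/early promoter drives a hygromycin resistance gene, terminated by an SV40 polyadenylation signal, which could support selection of stable cell lines. MS2 coat protein binds a specific RNA stem-loop with high affinity. The construct therefore serves as a fluorescent reporter for transcripts tagged with MS2 hairpins, and the publication places it in live-cell imaging of single mRNAs, where low expression helps limit background from unbound protein.
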