Addgene plasmid #231091: minCMV-1xmNG-dMCP
Purpose: Encodes a 1xmNeonGreen-dMCP under control of a weak promoter (minCMV).
Depositing lab: John Ngo. Publication: RNA-stabilized coat proteins for sensitive and simultaneous imaging of distinct single mRNAs in live cells. Kuffner CJ, Marzilli AM, Ngo JT. Nat Methods. 2025 Sep 22. doi: 10.1038/s41592-025-02782-4. PubMed 40983766.
Backbone
  Vector backbone: custom
  Vector type: Mammalian Expression
Growth in bacteria
  Bacterial resistance: Ampicillin, 100 μg/mL
  Growth temperature: 30°C
  Growth strain: NEB Stable
  Copy number: Unknown
Gene/Insert
  Gene/Insert name: 1xmNG-dMCP
Terms and licenses: Academic/Nonprofit Terms; Industry Terms: Not Available to Industry
Depositor comments: Please visit https://doi.org/10.1101/2024.11.21.624393 for bioRxiv preprint.
How to cite: minCMV-1xmNG-dMCP was a gift from John Ngo (Addgene plasmid # 231091 ; http://n2t.net/addgene:231091 ; RRID:Addgene_231091)
